Addgene plasmid #76518: DAPK1 gRNA (BRDN0001146680)
Purpose: 3rd generation lentiviral gRNA plasmid targeting human DAPK1
Depositing lab: John Doench & David Root. Depositing organization: Broad Institute. Publication: Optimized sgRNA design to maximize activity and minimize off-target effects of CRISPR-Cas9. Doench JG, Fusi N, Sullender M, Hegde M, Vaimberg EW, Donovan KF, Smith I, Tothova Z, Wilen C, Orchard R, Virgin HW, Listgarten J, Root DE. Nat Biotechnol. 2016 Jan 18. doi: 10.1038/nbt.3437. PubMed 26780180.
Backbone
  Vector backbone: lentiGuide-Puro
  Backbone manufacturer: Zhang Lab (Addgene plasmid # 52963)
  Vector type: Mammalian Expression, Lentiviral, CRISPR
  Selectable markers: Puromycin
Growth in bacteria
  Bacterial resistance: Ampicillin, 100 μg/mL
  Growth temperature: 37°C
  Growth strain: DH5alpha
  Copy number: High Copy
Gene/Insert
  Gene/Insert name: DAPK1 (alt names: DAPK1; NM_001288729.1)
  gRNA/shRNA sequence: TTGGCACGGCTATTACTCTG
  Species: H. sapiens (human)
  Entrez Gene: DAPK1 (a.k.a. DAPK, ROCO3)
  Promoter: hU6
  Cloning method: Unknown
  Sequencing primers: 5′ U6-F; 3′ pS2-R
Terms and licenses: Academic/Nonprofit Terms; Industry Terms: Not Available to Industry
Depositor comments: The gRNA was designed to target the following Genbank reference sequence(s): NM_001288729.1,NM_001288730.1,NM_001288731.1,NM_004938.3. Note that this plasmid does NOT contain Cas9. It should be used in conjunction with lentiCas9-Blast (Addgene #52962) or otherwise with cell lines already expressing Cas9. Browse the full kinome gRNA library at http://www.addgene.org/pooled-library/broadgpp-human-kinome/ or visit http://www.broadinstitute.org/rnai/public/ for detailed protocols and information.
How to cite: DAPK1 gRNA (BRDN0001146680) was a gift from John Doench & David Root (Addgene plasmid # 76518 ; http://n2t.net/addgene:76518 ; RRID:Addgene_76518)
