[The description below was written by a language model from this plasmid's Addgene catalogue record and pLannotate feature annotations shown in this document.]
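Description:
DAPK1 gRNA (BRDN0001146680) is a third-generation lentiviral guide RNA plasmid built on the lentiGuide-Puro backbone and designed to direct Streptococcus pyogenes Cas9 to the human DAPK1 gene (death-associated protein kinase 1, also known as DAPK or ROCO3). The guide was designed against several DAPK1 reference transcripts. The roughly 8.3 kb plasmid is maintained at high copy in E. coli through a ColE1/pUC-type origin with ampicillin selection (AmpR). It also carries an f1 origin, an SV40 origin and leftover lac and T7/T3 promoter elements from the cloning backbone.

The transfer cassette begins with an RSV promoter fused to a truncated HIV-1 5' LTR, which makes genomic RNA production independent of Tat. It is followed by the Ψ packaging signal, a partial gag sequence and the Rev response element for Rev-dependent nuclear export. Within the proviral region, a human U6 RNA polymerase III promoter drives the DAPK1 spacer joined to the Cas9 gRNA scaffold. A cPPT/CTS element, which aids nuclear import of the viral genome, comes next. An EF-1α core promoter with its intron A then expresses puromycin N-acetyltransferase for selection of transduced mammalian cells. A WPRE enhances transcript expression, and a self-inactivating ΔU3 3' LTR plus an SV40 polyadenylation signal close the unit.

The plasmid does not encode Cas9, so it must be paired with a separate Cas9 vector or used in cells that already express the nuclease. It belongs to a human kinome gRNA collection associated with work on optimized sgRNA design, and it is suited to knockout of DAPK1 in human cells.
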