Features (pLannotate 1.2.2; 29 found; start..end, strand, type, name):
     14..80      +  CDS            small t antigen (fragment): SV40 (simian virus 40) small t antigen
    106..317     +  promoter       EF-1α core promoter: core promoter for human elongation factor EF-1α
    318..1256    +  intron         EF-1α intron A: intron upstream of the start codon of human EF-1α
   1278..1877    +  CDS            PuroR (fragment): puromycin N-acetyltransferase; pac from Streptomyces; confers resistance to puromycin
   1893..2481    +  misc_feature   WPRE: woodchuck hepatitis virus posttranscriptional regulatory element
   2532..2551    +  misc_feature   cPPT/CTS (fragment): central polypurine tract and central termination sequence of HIV-1
   2553..2786    +  LTR            3' LTR (ΔU3): self-inactivating 3' long terminal repeat (LTR) from HIV-1
   2864..2985    +  polyA_signal   SV40 poly(A) signal: SV40 polyadenylation signal
   3025..3160    +  rep_origin     SV40 ori: SV40 origin of replication
   3181..3199    -  promoter       T7 promoter: promoter for bacteriophage T7 RNA polymerase
   3207..3362    +  CDS            lacZα (fragment): LacZα fragment of β-galactosidase; lacZ fragment
   3367..3795    +  rep_origin     f1 ori (sequence partly withheld): f1 bacteriophage origin of replication; arrow indicates direction of (+) strand synthesis
   3848..3952    +  promoter       AmpR promoter: bla
   3953..4813    +  CDS            AmpR: β-lactamase; bla; confers resistance to ampicillin, carbenicillin, and related antibiotics
   4984..5572    +  rep_origin     ori: high-copy-number ColE1/pMB1/pBR322/pUC origin of replication
   5755..5847    +  CDS            lacI (fragment): lac repressor; lacI; The lac repressor binds to the lac operator to inhibit transcription in E. coli. This inhibition can be relieved by adding lactose or isopropyl-β-D-thiogalactopyranoside (IPTG).
   5860..5881    +  protein_bind   CAP binding site: CAP binding activates transcription in the presence of cAMP. E. coli catabolite activator protein
   5896..5926    +  promoter       lac promoter: promoter for the E. coli lac operon
   5934..5950    +  protein_bind   lac operator: The lac repressor binds to the lac operator to inhibit transcription in E. coli. This inhibition can be relieved by adding lactose or isopropyl-β-D-thiogalactopyranoside (IPTG). lac repressor encoded by lacI
   5995..6013    +  promoter       T3 promoter: promoter for bacteriophage T3 RNA polymerase
   6041..6267    +  promoter       RSV promoter: Rous sarcoma virus enhancer/promoter
   6268..6448    +  LTR            5' LTR (truncated): truncated 5' long terminal repeat (LTR) from HIV-1
   6495..6620    +  misc_feature   HIV-1 Ψ: packaging signal of human immunodeficiency virus type 1
   6604..6967    +  CDS            HIV-1 gag (fragment): gag protein from human immunodeficiency virus 1; gag
   7113..7346    +  misc_feature   RRE: The Rev response element (RRE) of HIV-1 allows for Rev-dependent mRNA export from the nucleus to the cytoplasm.
   7723..7749    +  CDS            Rev (fragment): human immunodeficiency virus 1 (HIV-1) Rev protein; rev; enhances nuclear export of unspliced and incompletely spliced viral mRNAs
   7753..7993    +  promoter       U6 promoter: RNA polymerase III promoter for human U6 snRNA
   8023..8098    +  misc_RNA       gRNA scaffold: guide RNA scaffold for the Streptococcus pyogenes CRISPR/Cas9 system
   8154..8271    +  misc_feature   cPPT/CTS: central polypurine tract and central termination sequence of HIV-1
>Addgene plasmid #76518 | DAPK1 gRNA (BRDN0001146680) | addgene full sequence | sequence record 185992 | Addgene Assembled Sequence
CCCGGGTGCAAAGATGGATAAAGTTTTAAACAGAGAGGAATCTTTGCAGCTAATGGACCTTCTAGGTCTT
GAAAGGAGTGGGAATTGGCTCCGGTGCCCGTCAGTGGGCAGAGCGCACATCGCCCACAGTCCCCGAGAAG
TTGGGGGGAGGGGTCGGCAATTGATCCGGTGCCTAGAGAAGGTGGCGCGGGGTAAACTGGGAAAGTGATG
TCGTGTACTGGCTCCGCCTTTTTCCCGAGGGTGGGGGAGAACCGTATATAAGTGCAGTAGTCGCCGTGAA
CGTTCTTTTTCGCAACGGGTTTGCCGCCAGAACACAGGTAAGTGCCGTGTGTGGTTCCCGCGGGCCTGGC
CTCTTTACGGGTTATGGCCCTTGCGTGCCTTGAATTACTTCCACCTGGCTGCAGTACGTGATTCTTGATC
CCGAGCTTCGGGTTGGAAGTGGGTGGGAGAGTTCGAGGCCTTGCGCTTAAGGAGCCCCTTCGCCTCGTGC
TTGAGTTGAGGCCTGGCCTGGGCGCTGGGGCCGCCGCGTGCGAATCTGGTGGCACCTTCGCGCCTGTCTC
GCTGCTTTCGATAAGTCTCTAGCCATTTAAAATTTTTGATGACCTGCTGCGACGCTTTTTTTCTGGCAAG
ATAGTCTTGTAAATGCGGGCCAAGATCTGCACACTGGTATTTCGGTTTTTGGGGCCGCGGGCGGCGACGG
GGCCCGTGCGTCCCAGCGCACATGTTCGGCGAGGCGGGGCCTGCGAGCGCGGCCACCGAGAATCGGACGG
GGGTAGTCTCAAGCTGGCCGGCCTGCTCTGGTGCCTGGCCTCGCGCCGCCGTGTATCGCCCCGCCCTGGG
CGGCAAGGCTGGCCCGGTCGGCACCAGTTGCGTGAGCGGAAAGATGGCCGCTTCCCGGCCCTGCTGCAGG
GAGCTCAAAATGGAGGACGCGGCGCTCGGGAGAGCGGGCGGGTGAGTCACCCACACAAAGGAAAAGGGCC
TTTCCGTCCTCAGCCGTCGCTTCATGTGACTCCACGGAGTACCGGGCGCCGTCCAGGCACCTCGATTAGT
TCTCGAGCTTTTGGAGTACGTCGTCTTTAGGTTGGGGGGAGGGGTTTTATGCGATGGAGTTTCCCCACAC
TGAGTGGGTGGAGACTGAAGTTAGGCCAGCTTGGCACTTGATGTAATTCTCCTTGGAATTTGCCCTTTTT
GAGTTTGGATCTTGGTTCATTCTCAAGCCTCAGACAGTGGTTCAAAGTTTTTTTCTTCCATTTCAGGTGT
CGTGACGTACGGCCACCATGACCGAGTACAAGCCCACGGTGCGCCTCGCCACCCGCGACGACGTCCCCAG
GGCCGTACGCACCCTCGCCGCCGCGTTCGCCGACTACCCCGCCACGCGCCACACCGTCGATCCGGACCGC
CACATCGAGCGGGTCACCGAGCTGCAAGAACTCTTCCTCACGCGCGTCGGGCTCGACATCGGCAAGGTGT
GGGTCGCGGACGACGGCGCCGCCGTGGCGGTCTGGACCACGCCGGAGAGCGTCGAAGCGGGGGCGGTGTT
CGCCGAGATCGGCCCGCGCATGGCCGAGTTGAGCGGTTCCCGGCTGGCCGCGCAGCAACAGATGGAAGGC
CTCCTGGCGCCGCACCGGCCCAAGGAGCCCGCGTGGTTCCTGGCCACCGTCGGAGTCTCGCCCGACCACC
AGGGCAAGGGTCTGGGCAGCGCCGTCGTGCTCCCCGGAGTGGAGGCGGCCGAGCGCGCCGGGGTGCCCGC
CTTCCTGGAGACCTCCGCGCCCCGCAACCTCCCCTTCTACGAGCGGCTCGGCTTCACCGTCACCGCCGAC
GTCGAGGTGCCCGAAGGACCGCGCACCTGGTGCATGACCCGCAAGCCCGGTGCCTGAACGCGTTAAGTCG
ACAATCAACCTCTGGATTACAAAATTTGTGAAAGATTGACTGGTATTCTTAACTATGTTGCTCCTTTTAC
GCTATGTGGATACGCTGCTTTAATGCCTTTGTATCATGCTATTGCTTCCCGTATGGCTTTCATTTTCTCC
TCCTTGTATAAATCCTGGTTGCTGTCTCTTTATGAGGAGTTGTGGCCCGTTGTCAGGCAACGTGGCGTGG
TGTGCACTGTGTTTGCTGACGCAACCCCCACTGGTTGGGGCATTGCCACCACCTGTCAGCTCCTTTCCGG
GACTTTCGCTTTCCCCCTCCCTATTGCCACGGCGGAACTCATCGCCGCCTGCCTTGCCCGCTGCTGGACA
GGGGCTCGGCTGTTGGGCACTGACAATTCCGTGGTGTTGTCGGGGAAATCATCGTCCTTTCCTTGGCTGC
TCGCCTGTGTTGCCACCTGGATTCTGCGCGGGACGTCCTTCTGCTACGTCCCTTCGGCCCTCAATCCAGC
GGACCTTCCTTCCCGCGGCCTGCTGCCGGCTCTGCGGCCTCTTCCGCGTCTTCGCCTTCGCCCTCAGACG
AGTCGGATCTCCCTTTGGGCCGCCTCCCCGCGTCGACTTTAAGACCAATGACTTACAAGGCAGCTGTAGA
TCTTAGCCACTTTTTAAAAGAAAAGGGGGGACTGGAAGGGCTAATTCACTCCCAACGAAGACAAGATCTG
CTTTTTGCTTGTACTGGGTCTCTCTGGTTAGACCAGATCTGAGCCTGGGAGCTCTCTGGCTAACTAGGGA
ACCCACTGCTTAAGCCTCAATAAAGCTTGCCTTGAGTGCTTCAAGTAGTGTGTGCCCGTCTGTTGTGTGA
CTCTGGTAACTAGAGATCCCTCAGACCCTTTTAGTCAGTGTGGAAAATCTCTAGCAGTACGTATAGTAGT
TCATGTCATCTTATTATTCAGTATTTATAACTTGCAAAGAAATGAATATCAGAGAGTGAGAGGAACTTGT
TTATTGCAGCTTATAATGGTTACAAATAAAGCAATAGCATCACAAATTTCACAAATAAAGCATTTTTTTC
ACTGCATTCTAGTTGTGGTTTGTCCAAACTCATCAATGTATCTTATCATGTCTGGCTCTAGCTATCCCGC
CCCTAACTCCGCCCATCCCGCCCCTAACTCCGCCCAGTTCCGCCCATTCTCCGCCCCATGGCTGACTAAT
TTTTTTTATTTATGCAGAGGCCGAGGCCGCCTCGGCCTCTGAGCTATTCCAGAAGTAGTGAGGAGGCTTT
TTTGGAGGCCTAGGGACGTACCCAATTCGCCCTATAGTGAGTCGTATTACGCGCGCTCACTGGCCGTCGT
TTTACAACGTCGTGACTGGGAAAACCCTGGCGTTACCCAACTTAATCGCCTTGCAGCACATCCCCCTTTC
GCCAGCTGGCGTAATAGCGAAGAGGCCCGCACCGATCGCCCTTCCCAACAGTTGCGCAGCCTGAATGGCG
AATGGG
[124 nt withheld, positions 3367-3490]
C
[91 nt withheld, positions 3492-3582]
A
[49 nt withheld, positions 3584-3632]
CCTTTGACGTTGGAGTCCACGTTCTTT
[37 nt withheld, positions 3660-3696]
ACCCTATCTCGGTCTATTCTTTTGATTTATAAGGGATTTTGCCGATTTCGGCCTATTGGTTAAAAAATGA
GCTGATTTAACAAAAATTTAACGCGAATTTTAACAAAATATTAACGCTTACAATTTAGGTGGCACTTTTC
GGGGAAATGTGCGCGGAACCCCTATTTGTTTATTTTTCTAAATACATTCAAATATGTATCCGCTCATGAG
ACAATAACCCTGATAAATGCTTCAATAATATTGAAAAAGGAAGAGTATGAGTATTCAACATTTCCGTGTC
GCCCTTATTCCCTTTTTTGCGGCATTTTGCCTTCCTGTTTTTGCTCACCCAGAAACGCTGGTGAAAGTAA
AAGATGCTGAAGATCAGTTGGGTGCACGAGTGGGTTACATCGAACTGGATCTCAACAGCGGTAAGATCCT
TGAGAGTTTTCGCCCCGAAGAACGTTTTCCAATGATGAGCACTTTTAAAGTTCTGCTATGTGGCGCGGTA
TTATCCCGTATTGACGCCGGGCAAGAGCAACTCGGTCGCCGCATACACTATTCTCAGAATGACTTGGTTG
AGTACTCACCAGTCACAGAAAAGCATCTTACGGATGGCATGACAGTAAGAGAATTATGCAGTGCTGCCAT
AACCATGAGTGATAACACTGCGGCCAACTTACTTCTGACAACGATCGGAGGACCGAAGGAGCTAACCGCT
TTTTTGCACAACATGGGGGATCATGTAACTCGCCTTGATCGTTGGGAACCGGAGCTGAATGAAGCCATAC
CAAACGACGAGCGTGACACCACGATGCCTGTAGCAATGGCAACAACGTTGCGCAAACTATTAACTGGCGA
ACTACTTACTCTAGCTTCCCGGCAACAATTAATAGACTGGATGGAGGCGGATAAAGTTGCAGGACCACTT
CTGCGCTCGGCCCTTCCGGCTGGCTGGTTTATTGCTGATAAATCTGGAGCCGGTGAGCGTGGGTCTCGCG
GTATCATTGCAGCACTGGGGCCAGATGGTAAGCCCTCCCGTATCGTAGTTATCTACACGACGGGGAGTCA
GGCAACTATGGATGAACGAAATAGACAGATCGCTGAGATAGGTGCCTCACTGATTAAGCATTGGTAACTG
TCAGACCAAGTTTACTCATATATACTTTAGATTGATTTAAAACTTCATTTTTAATTTAAAAGGATCTAGG
TGAAGATCCTTTTTGATAATCTCATGACCAAAATCCCTTAACGTGAGTTTTCGTTCCACTGAGCGTCAGA
CCCCGTAGAAAAGATCAAAGGATCTTCTTGAGATCCTTTTTTTCTGCGCGTAATCTGCTGCTTGCAAACA
AAAAAACCACCGCTACCAGCGGTGGTTTGTTTGCCGGATCAAGAGCTACCAACTCTTTTTCCGAAGGTAA
CTGGCTTCAGCAGAGCGCAGATACCAAATACTGTTCTTCTAGTGTAGCCGTAGTTAGGCCACCACTTCAA
GAACTCTGTAGCACCGCCTACATACCTCGCTCTGCTAATCCTGTTACCAGTGGCTGCTGCCAGTGGCGAT
AAGTCGTGTCTTACCGGGTTGGACTCAAGACGATAGTTACCGGATAAGGCGCAGCGGTCGGGCTGAACGG
GGGGTTCGTGCACACAGCCCAGCTTGGAGCGAACGACCTACACCGAACTGAGATACCTACAGCGTGAGCT
ATGAGAAAGCGCCACGCTTCCCGAAGGGAGAAAGGCGGACAGGTATCCGGTAAGCGGCAGGGTCGGAACA
GGAGAGCGCACGAGGGAGCTTCCAGGGGGAAACGCCTGGTATCTTTATAGTCCTGTCGGGTTTCGCCACC
TCTGACTTGAGCGTCGATTTTTGTGATGCTCGTCAGGGGGGCGGAGCCTATGGAAAAACGCCAGCAACGC
GGCCTTTTTACGGTTCCTGGCCTTTTGCTGGCCTTTTGCTCACATGTTCTTTCCTGCGTTATCCCCTGAT
TCTGTGGATAACCGTATTACCGCCTTTGAGTGAGCTGATACCGCTCGCCGCAGCCGAACGACCGAGCGCA
GCGAGTCAGTGAGCGAGGAAGCGGAAGAGCGCCCAATACGCAAACCGCCTCTCCCCGCGCGTTGGCCGAT
TCATTAATGCAGCTGGCACGACAGGTTTCCCGACTGGAAAGCGGGCAGTGAGCGCAACGCAATTAATGTG
AGTTAGCTCACTCATTAGGCACCCCAGGCTTTACACTTTATGCTTCCGGCTCGTATGTTGTGTGGAATTG
TGAGCGGATAACAATTTCACACAGGAAACAGCTATGACCATGATTACGCCAAGCGCGCAATTAACCCTCA
CTAAAGGGAACAAAAGCTGGAGCTGCAAGCTTAATGTAGTCTTATGCAATACTCTTGTAGTCTTGCAACA
TGGTAACGATGAGTTAGCAACATGCCTTACAAGGAGAGAAAAAGCACCGTGCATGCCGATTGGTGGAAGT
AAGGTGGTACGATCGTGCCTTATTAGGAAGGCAACAGACGGGTCTGACATGGATTGGACGAACCACTGAA
TTGCCGCATTGCAGAGATATTGTATTTAAGTGCCTAGCTCGATACATAAACGGGTCTCTCTGGTTAGACC
AGATCTGAGCCTGGGAGCTCTCTGGCTAACTAGGGAACCCACTGCTTAAGCCTCAATAAAGCTTGCCTTG
AGTGCTTCAAGTAGTGTGTGCCCGTCTGTTGTGTGACTCTGGTAACTAGAGATCCCTCAGACCCTTTTAG
TCAGTGTGGAAAATCTCTAGCAGTGGCGCCCGAACAGGGACTTGAAAGCGAAAGGGAAACCAGAGGAGCT
CTCTCGACGCAGGACTCGGCTTGCTGAAGCGCGCACGGCAAGAGGCGAGGGGCGGCGACTGGTGAGTACG
CCAAAAATTTTGACTAGCGGAGGCTAGAAGGAGAGAGATGGGTGCGAGAGCGTCAGTATTAAGCGGGGGA
GAATTAGATCGCGATGGGAAAAAATTCGGTTAAGGCCAGGGGGAAAGAAAAAATATAAATTAAAACATAT
AGTATGGGCAAGCAGGGAGCTAGAACGATTCGCAGTTAATCCTGGCCTGTTAGAAACATCAGAAGGCTGT
AGACAAATACTGGGACAGCTACAACCATCCCTTCAGACAGGATCAGAAGAACTTAGATCATTATATAATA
CAGTAGCAACCCTCTATTGTGTGCATCAAAGGATAGAGATAAAAGACACCAAGGAAGCTTTAGACAAGAT
AGAGGAAGAGCAAAACAAAAGTAAGACCACCGCACAGCAAGCGGCCGCTGATCTTCAGACCTGGAGGAGG
AGATATGAGGGACAATTGGAGAAGTGAATTATATAAATATAAAGTAGTAAAAATTGAACCATTAGGAGTA
GCACCCACCAAGGCAAAGAGAAGAGTGGTGCAGAGAGAAAAAAGAGCAGTGGGAATAGGAGCTTTGTTCC
TTGGGTTCTTGGGAGCAGCAGGAAGCACTATGGGCGCAGCGTCAATGACGCTGACGGTACAGGCCAGACA
ATTATTGTCTGGTATAGTGCAGCAGCAGAACAATTTGCTGAGGGCTATTGAGGCGCAACAGCATCTGTTG
CAACTCACAGTCTGGGGCATCAAGCAGCTCCAGGCAAGAATCCTGGCTGTGGAAAGATACCTAAAGGATC
AACAGCTCCTGGGGATTTGGGGTTGCTCTGGAAAACTCATTTGCACCACTGCTGTGCCTTGGAATGCTAG
TTGGAGTAATAAATCTCTGGAACAGATTTGGAATCACACGACCTGGATGGAGTGGGACAGAGAAATTAAC
AATTACACAAGCTTAATACACTCCTTAATTGAAGAATCGCAAAACCAGCAAGAAAAGAATGAACAAGAAT
TATTGGAATTAGATAAATGGGCAAGTTTGTGGAATTGGTTTAACATAACAAATTGGCTGTGGTATATAAA
ATTATTCATAATGATAGTAGGAGGCTTGGTAGGTTTAAGAATAGTTTTTGCTGTACTTTCTATAGTGAAT
AGAGTTAGGCAGGGATATTCACCATTATCGTTTCAGACCCACCTCCCAACCCCGAGGGGACCCAGAGAGG
GCCTATTTCCCATGATTCCTTCATATTTGCATATACGATACAAGGCTGTTAGAGAGATAATTAGAATTAA
TTTGACTGTAAACACAAAGATATTAGTACAAAATACGTGACGTAGAAAGTAATAATTTCTTGGGTAGTTT
GCAGTTTTAAAATTATGTTTTAAAATGGACTATCATATGCTTACCGTAACTTGAAAGTATTTCGATTTCT
TGGCTTTATATATCTTGTGGAAAGGACGAAACACCGTTGGCACGGCTATTACTCTGGTTTTAGAGCTAGA
AATAGCAAGTTAAAATAAGGCTAGTCCGTTATCAACTTGAAAAAGTGGCACCGAGTCGGTGCTTTTTTAA
GCTTGGCGTAACTAGATCTTGAGACAAATGGCAGTATTCATCCACAATTTTAAAAGAAAAGGGGGGATTG
GGGGGTACAGTGCAGGGGAAAGAATAGTAGACATAATAGCAACAGACATACAAACTAAAGAATTACAAAA
ACAAATTACAAAAATTCAAAATTTTCGGGTTTATTACAGGGACAGCAGAGATCCACTTTGGCGCCGGCTC
GAGGGGG
