>Addgene plasmid #76518 | DAPK1 gRNA (BRDN0001146680) | depositor partial sequence | sequence record 143978 | Target Sequence
TTGGCACGGCTATTACTCTG
