>Addgene plasmid #76518 | DAPK1 gRNA (BRDN0001146680) | addgene partial sequence | sequence record 185991 | hU6-F
TAGAAAGTAATAATTTCTTGGGTAGTTTGCAGTTTTAAAATTATGTTTTAAAATGGACTATCATATGCTT
ACCGTAACTTGAAAGTATTTCGATTTCTTGGCTTTATATATCTTGTGGAAAGGACGAAACACCGTTGGCA
CGGCTATTACTCTGGTTTTAGAGCTAGAAATAGCAAGTTAAAATAAGGCTAGTCCGTTATCAACTTGAAA
AAGTGGCACCGAGTCGGTGCTTTTTTAAGCTTGGCGTAACTAGATCTTGAGACAAATGGCAGTATTCATC
CACAATTTTAAAAGAAAAGGGGGGATTGGGGGGTACAGTGCAGGGGAAAGAATAGTAGACATAATAGCAA
CAGACATACAAACTAAAGAATTACAAAAACAAATTACAAAAATTCAAAATTTTCGGGTTTATTACAGGGA
CAGCAGAGATCCACTTTGGCGCCGGCTCGAGGGGGCCCGGGTGCAAAGATGGATAAAGTTTTAAACAGAG
AGGAATCTTTGCAGCTAATGGACCTTCTAGGTCTTGAAAGGAGTGGGAATTGGCTCCGGTGCCCGTCAGT
GGGCAGAGCG
